>Addgene plasmid #130993 | pAAV-hSyn-ChRmine-eYFP-Kv2.1-WPRE | addgene full sequence | sequence record 255906 | Addgene NGS Result
CATGTCCTGCAGGCAGCTGCGCGCTCGCTCGCTCACTGAGGCCGCCCGGGCGTCGGGCGACCTTTGGTCG
CCCGGCCTCAGTGAGCGAGCGAGCGCGCAGAGAGGGAGTGGCCAACTCCATCACTAGGGGTTCCTGCGGC
CGCACGCGTGTGTCTAGACTGCAGAGGGCCCTGCGTATGAGTGCAAGTGGGTTTTAGGACCAGGATGAGG
CGGGGTGGGGGTGCCTACCTGACGACCGACCCCGACCCACTGGACAAGCACCCAACCCCCATTCCCCAAA
TTGCGCATCCCCTATCAGAGAGGGGGAGGGGAAACAGGATGCGGCGAGGCGCGTGCGCACTGCCAGCTTC
AGCACCGCGGACAGTGCCTTCGCCCCCGCCTGGCGGCGCGCGCCACCGCCGCCTCAGCACTGAAGGCGCG
CTGACGTCACTCGCCGGTCCCCCGCAAACTCCCCTTCCCGGCCACCTTGGTCGCGTCCGCGCCGCCGCCG
GCCCAGCCGGACCGCACCACGCGAGGCGCGAGATAGGGGGGCACGGGCGCGACCATCTGCGCTGCGGCGC
CGGCGACTCAGCGCTGCCTCAGTCTGCGGTGGGCAGCGGAGGAGTCGTGTCGTGCCTGAGAGCGCAGTCG
AGAAGGATCCCCGGGTACCGGTGCCACCATGGCACACGCACCAGGCACCGACCAGATGTTCTACGTGGGC
ACAATGGACGGCTGGTATCTGGATACCAAGCTGAACTCCGTGGCCATCGGCGCCCACTGGTCTTGCTTTA
TCGTGCTGACAATCACCACATTCTACCTGGGCTATGAGTCCTGGACATCTCGGGGCCCTAGCAAGAGAAC
CTCCTTTTACGCCGGCTATCAGGAGGAGCAGAACCTGGCCCTGTTTGTGAATTTCTTTGCCATGCTGAGC
TACTTCGGCAAGATCGTGGCCGACACACTGGGCCACAACTTCGGCGATGTGGGCCCCTTCATCATCGGCT
TCGGCAATTACAGGTATGCCGACTACATGCTGACCTGCCCAATGCTGGTGTACGATCTGCTGTATCAGCT
GAGGGCCCCCTATCGCGTGTCTTGTAGCGCCATCATCTTTGCCATCCTGATGTCTGGCGTGCTGGCCGAG
TTCTACGCAGAGGGCGACCCTAGGCTGAGGAATGGCGCCTACGCCTGGTATGGCTTTGGCTGTTTCTGGT
TTATCTTCGCCTACTCTATCGTGATGAGCATCGTGGCCAAGCAGTATAGCCGGCTGGCCCAGCTGGCCCA
GGATACAGGCGCCGAGCACAGCCTGCACGTGCTGAAGTTCGCCGTGTTTACCTTCTCCATGCTGTGGATT
CTGTTTCCCCTGGTGTGGGCCATCTGCCCTAGAGGCTTCGGCTGGATCGACGATAACTGGACAGAGGTGG
CCCACTGCGTGTGCGACATCGTGGCCAAGTCCTGTTACGGCTTTGCCCTGGCCCGGTTCAGAAAGACCTA
TGATGAGGAGCTGTTTCGGCTGCTGGAGCAGCTGGGACACGACGAGGATGAGTTCCAGAAGCTGGAGCTG
GATATGAGGCTGAGCAGCAATGGCGAGCGCCTGCGGAGACTGTCTGCGGCCGCCAAGAGCAGGATCACCA
GCGAGGGCGAGTACATCCCCCTGGACCAGATCGACATCAACGTGGTGAGCAAGGGCGAGGAGCTGTTCAC
CGGGGTGGTGCCCATCCTGGTCGAGCTGGACGGCGACGTAAACGGCCACAAGTTCAGCGTGTCCGGCGAG
GGCGAGGGCGATGCCACCTACGGCAAGCTGACCCTGAAGTTCATCTGCACCACCGGCAAGCTGCCCGTGC
CCTGGCCCACCCTCGTGACCACCTTCGGCTACGGCCTGCAGTGCTTCGCCCGCTACCCCGACCACATGAA
GCAGCACGACTTCTTCAAGTCCGCCATGCCCGAAGGCTACGTCCAGGAGCGCACCATCTTCTTCAAGGAC
GACGGCAACTACAAGACCCGCGCCGAGGTGAAGTTCGAGGGCGACACCCTGGTGAACCGCATCGAGCTGA
AGGGCATCGACTTCAAGGAGGACGGCAACATCCTGGGGCACAAGCTGGAGTACAACTACAACAGCCACAA
CGTCTATATCATGGCCGACAAGCAGAAGAACGGCATCAAGGTGAACTTCAAGATCCGCCACAACATCGAG
GACGGCAGCGTGCAGCTCGCCGACCACTACCAGCAGAACACCCCCATCGGCGACGGCCCCGTGCTGCTGC
CCGACAACCACTACCTGAGCTACCAGTCCGCCCTGAGCAAAGACCCCAACGAGAAGCGCGATCACATGGT
CCTGCTGGAGTTCGTGACCGCCGCCGGGATCACTCTCGGCATGGACGAGCTGTACAAGCAGTCCCAGCCC
ATCCTCAACACCAAGGAGATGGCCCCGCAGAGCAAGCCTCCAGAGGAGCTGGAGATGAGCAGCATGCCCA
GCCCCGTGGCCCCTCTGCCCGCACGCACGGAGGGCGTCATCGACATGCGGAGCATGTCCAGCATTGACAG
CTTCATCAGCTGTGCCACGGACTTCCCTGAAGCCACCAGATTCTTCTGCTACGAGAACGAGGTGTAAGAA
TTCGATATCAAGCTTATCGATAATCAACCTCTGGATTACAAAATTTGTGAAAGATTGACTGGTATTCTTA
ACTATGTTGCTCCTTTTACGCTATGTGGATACGCTGCTTTAATGCCTTTGTATCATGCTATTGCTTCCCG
TATGGCTTTCATTTTCTCCTCCTTGTATAAATCCTGGTTGCTGTCTCTTTATGAGGAGTTGTGGCCCGTT
GTCAGGCAACGTGGCGTGGTGTGCACTGTGTTTGCTGACGCAACCCCCACTGGTTGGGGCATTGCCACCA
CCTGTCAGCTCCTTTCCGGGACTTTCGCTTTCCCCCTCCCTATTGCCACGGCGGAACTCATCGCCGCCTG
CCTTGCCCGCTGCTGGACAGGGGCTCGGCTGTTGGGCACTGACAATTCCGTGGTGTTGTCGGGGAAATCA
TCGTCCTTTCCTTGGCTGCTCGCCTATGTTGCCACCTGGATTCTGCGCGGGACGTCCTTCTGCTACGTCC
CTTCGGCCCTCAATCCAGCGGACCTTCCTTCCCGCGGCCTGCTGCCGGCTCTGCGGCCTCTTCCGCGTCT
TCGCCTTCGCCCTCAGACGAGTCGGATCTCCCTTTGGGCCGCCTCCCCGCATCGATACCGAGCGCTGCTC
GAGAGATCTACGGGTGGCATCCCTGTGACCCCTCCCCAGTGCCTCTCCTGGCCCTGGAAGTTGCCACTCC
AGTGCCCACCAGCCTTGTCCTAATAAAATTAAGTTGCATCATTTTGTCTGACTAGGTGTCCTTCTATAAT
ATTATGGGGTGGAGGGGGGTGGTATGGAGCAAGGGGCAAGTTGGGAAGACAACCTGTAGGGCCTGCGGGG
TCTATTGGGAACCAAGCTGGAGTGCAGTGGCACAATCTTGGCTCACTGCAATCTCCGCCTCCTGGGTTCA
AGCGATTCTCCTGCCTCAGCCTCCCGAGTTGTTGGGATTCCAGGCATGCATGACCAGGCTCAGCTAATTT
TTGTTTTTTTGGTAGAGACGGGGTTTCACCATATTGGCCAGGCTGGTCTCCAACTCCTAATCTCAGGTGA
TCTACCCACCTTGGCCTCCCAAATTGCTGGGATTACAGGCGTGAACCACTGCTCCCTTCCCTGTCCTTCT
GATTTTGTAGGTAACCACGTGCGGACCGAGCGGCCGCAGGAACCCCTAGTGATGGAGTTGGCCACTCCCT
CTCTGCGCGCTCGCTCGCTCACTGAGGCCGGGCGACCAAAGGTCGCCCGACGCCCGGGCTTTGCCCGGGC
GGCCTCAGTGAGCGAGCGAGCGCGCAGCTGCCTGCAGGGGCGCCTGATGCGGTATTTTCTCCTTACGCAT
CTGTGCGGTATTTCACACCGCATA
[95 nt withheld, positions 3945-4039]
T
[46 nt withheld, positions 4041-4086]
C
[141 nt withheld, positions 4088-4228]
CCTTTGACGTTGGAGTCCACGTTCTTT
[37 nt withheld, positions 4256-4292]
ACTCTATCTCGGGCTATTCTTTTGATTTATAAGGGATTTTGCCGATTTCGGTCTATTGGTTAAAAAATGA
GCTGATTTAACAAAAATTTAACGCGAATTTTAACAAAATATTAACGTTTACAATTTTATGGTGCACTCTC
AGTACAATCTGCTCTGATGCCGCATAGTTAAGCCAGCCCCGACACCCGCCAACACCCGCTGACGCGCCCT
GACGGGCTTGTCTGCTCCCGGCATCCGCTTACAGACAAGCTGTGACCGTCTCCGGGAGCTGCATGTGTCA
GAGGTTTTCACCGTCATCACCGAAACGCGCGAGACGAAAGGGCCTCGTGATACGCCTATTTTTATAGGTT
AATGTCATGATAATAATGGTTTCTTAGACGTCAGGTGGCACTTTTCGGGGAAATGTGCGCGGAACCCCTA
TTTGTTTATTTTTCTAAATACATTCAAATATGTATCCGCTCATGAGACAATAACCCTGATAAATGCTTCA
ATAATATTGAAAAAGGAAGAGTATGAGTATTCAACATTTCCGTGTCGCCCTTATTCCCTTTTTTGCGGCA
TTTTGCCTTCCTGTTTTTGCTCACCCAGAAACGCTGGTGAAAGTAAAAGATGCTGAAGATCAGTTGGGTG
CACGAGTGGGTTACATCGAACTGGATCTCAACAGCGGTAAGATCCTTGAGAGTTTTCGCCCCGAAGAACG
TTTTCCAATGATGAGCACTTTTAAAGTTCTGCTATGTGGCGCGGTATTATCCCGTATTGACGCCGGGCAA
GAGCAACTCGGTCGCCGCATACACTATTCTCAGAATGACTTGGTTGAGTACTCACCAGTCACAGAAAAGC
ATCTTACGGATGGCATGACAGTAAGAGAATTATGCAGTGCTGCCATAACCATGAGTGATAACACTGCGGC
CAACTTACTTCTGACAACGATCGGAGGACCGAAGGAGCTAACCGCTTTTTTGCACAACATGGGGGATCAT
GTAACTCGCCTTGATCGTTGGGAACCGGAGCTGAATGAAGCCATACCAAACGACGAGCGTGACACCACGA
TGCCTGTAGCAATGGCAACAACGTTGCGCAAACTATTAACTGGCGAACTACTTACTCTAGCTTCCCGGCA
ACAATTAATAGACTGGATGGAGGCGGATAAAGTTGCAGGACCACTTCTGCGCTCGGCCCTTCCGGCTGGC
TGGTTTATTGCTGATAAATCTGGAGCCGGTGAGCGTGGGTCTCGCGGTATCATTGCAGCACTGGGGCCAG
ATGGTAAGCCCTCCCGTATCGTAGTTATCTACACGACGGGGAGTCAGGCAACTATGGATGAACGAAATAG
ACAGATCGCTGAGATAGGTGCCTCACTGATTAAGCATTGGTAACTGTCAGACCAAGTTTACTCATATATA
CTTTAGATTGATTTAAAACTTCATTTTTAATTTAAAAGGATCTAGGTGAAGATCCTTTTTGATAATCTCA
TGACCAAAATCCCTTAACGTGAGTTTTCGTTCCACTGAGCGTCAGACCCCGTAGAAAAGATCAAAGGATC
TTCTTGAGATCCTTTTTTTCTGCGCGTAATCTGCTGCTTGCAAACAAAAAAACCACCGCTACCAGCGGTG
GTTTGTTTGCCGGATCAAGAGCTACCAACTCTTTTTCCGAAGGTAACTGGCTTCAGCAGAGCGCAGATAC
CAAATACTGTTCTTCTAGTGTAGCCGTAGTTAGGCCACCACTTCAAGAACTCTGTAGCACCGCCTACATA
CCTCGCTCTGCTAATCCTGTTACCAGTGGCTGCTGCCAGTGGCGATAAGTCGTGTCTTACCGGGTTGGAC
TCAAGACGATAGTTACCGGATAAGGCGCAGCGGTCGGGCTGAACGGGGGGTTCGTGCACACAGCCCAGCT
TGGAGCGAACGACCTACACCGAACTGAGATACCTACAGCGTGAGCTATGAGAAAGCGCCACGCTTCCCGA
AGGGAGAAAGGCGGACAGGTATCCGGTAAGCGGCAGGGTCGGAACAGGAGAGCGCACGAGGGAGCTTCCA
GGGGGAAACGCCTGGTATCTTTATAGTCCTGTCGGGTTTCGCCACCTCTGACTTGAGCGTCGATTTTTGT
GATGCTCGTCAGGGGGGCGGAGCCTATGGAAAAACGCCAGCAACGCGGCCTTTTTACGGTTCCTGGCCTT
TTGCTGGCCTTTTGCTCA
Features (pLannotate 1.2.2; 18 found; start..end, strand, type, name):
     17..44      +  repeat_region  AAV2 ITR (fragment): inverted terminal repeat of adeno-associated virus serotype 2 inverted
     73..100     +  repeat_region  AAV2 ITR (fragment): inverted terminal repeat of adeno-associated virus serotype 2 inverted
    180..627     +  promoter       hSyn promoter: human synapsin I promoter; confers neuron-specific expression (Kügler et al., 2003)
    634..650     -  misc_feature   MCS (fragment): pUC18/19 multiple cloning site
   1595..1654    +  CDS            KCNJ2 (fragment): KCNJ2_HUMAN - Also known as IRK1. Experimental evidence at protein level: Swiss-Prot protein existence level 1. Probably participates in establishing action potential waveform and excitability of neuronal and muscle tissues. Inward rectifier potassium channels are characterized by a greater tendency to allow potassium to flow into the cell rather than out of it. Their voltage dependence is regulated by the concentration of extracellular potassium; as external potassium is raised, the voltage range of the channel opening shifts to more positive voltages. The inward rectification is mainly due t
   1653..2368    +  CDS            Citrine (fragment): enhanced variant of YFP (Heikal et al., 2001) mammalian codon-optimized
   2369..2563    +  CDS            Kcnb1 (fragment): KCNB1_RAT - Experimental evidence at protein level: Swiss-Prot protein existence level 1. Voltage-gated potassium channel that mediates transmembrane potassium transport in excitable membranes, primarily in the brain, but also in the pancreas and cardiovascular system. Contributes to the regulation of the action potential (AP) repolarization, duration and frequency of repetitive AP firing in neurons, muscle cells and endocrine cells and plays a role in homeostatic attenuation of electrical excitability throughout the brain (PubMed:10024359, PubMed:10618149, PubMed:12451110, PubMed:17379638, Pu
   2588..2612    +  misc_feature   MCS (fragment): pBluescript multiple cloning site
   2612..3200    +  misc_feature   WPRE: woodchuck hepatitis virus posttranscriptional regulatory element
   3232..3708    +  polyA_signal   hGH poly(A) signal: human growth hormone polyadenylation signal
   3748..3888    +  repeat_region  AAV2 ITR: inverted terminal repeat of adeno-associated virus serotype 2 inverted
   3893..3944    -  misc_feature   bom (fragment): basis of mobility region from pBR322
   3963..4418    +  rep_origin     f1 ori (sequence partly withheld): f1 bacteriophage origin of replication; arrow indicates direction of (+) strand synthesis
   4419..4468    -  misc_feature   bom (fragment): basis of mobility region from pBR322
   4570..4605    -  CDS            rop (fragment): Rop protein, which maintains plasmids at low copy number; rop
   4700..4804    +  promoter       AmpR promoter: bla
   4805..5665    +  CDS            AmpR: β-lactamase; bla; confers resistance to ampicillin, carbenicillin, and related antibiotics
   5836..6424    +  rep_origin     ori: high-copy-number ColE1/pMB1/pBR322/pUC origin of replication
