[The description below was written by a language model from this plasmid's Addgene catalogue record and pLannotate feature annotations shown in this document.]
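Description:
pAAV-hSyn-ChRmine-eYFP-Kv2.1-WPRE is an adeno-associated virus transfer plasmid of about 6.5 kb, built on the Stratagene pAAV-MCS backbone and intended for packaging into recombinant AAV for neuronal gene delivery. In bacteria it is maintained as a high-copy plasmid through a ColE1/pUC-type origin and selected with ampicillin via the bla gene. An f1 phage origin is also present. The expression cassette is flanked by AAV2 inverted terminal repeats, which provide the cis signals for genome replication and encapsidation. The annotation detects the downstream ITR in full but only short fragments of the upstream one, a common result for these repeat-rich, hard-to-sequence regions.

Between the ITRs, the human synapsin I promoter confers neuron-restricted expression of ChRmine, an opsin recorded as deriving from Tiarina fusus and cloned between BamHI and EcoRI sites. The automated feature table does not annotate the opsin coding region itself, which presumably occupies the unlabelled span downstream of the promoter. The opsin is fused at its C terminus to eYFP (annotated as the closely related Citrine), preceded by a short fragment of the Kir2.1 channel (KCNJ2), a motif commonly used to improve membrane trafficking of opsins. After the fluorophore comes a segment of the rat Kv2.1 channel (Kcnb1), which restricts the fusion protein to the soma and proximal processes. A WPRE enhances transcript stability and expression, and the human growth hormone polyadenylation signal terminates the message.

The construct is used for optogenetic excitation of neurons with a soma-targeted, fluorescently labelled opsin. Confining the opsin to the cell body helps when stimulating individual cells precisely, with less activation of neighbouring neurites.
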