Addgene plasmid #130993: pAAV-hSyn-ChRmine-eYFP-Kv2.1-WPRE
Purpose: AAV vector to drive the expression of soma-targeted ChRmine-eYFP under the control of human synapsin promoter
Depositing lab: Karl Deisseroth. Depositing organization: Stanford University. Publication: Cortical layer-specific critical dynamics triggering perception. Marshel JH, Kim YS, Machado TA, Quirin S, Benson B, Kadmon J, Raja C, Chibukhchyan A, Ramakrishnan C, Inoue M, Shane JC, McKnight DJ, Yoshizawa S, Kato HE, Ganguli S, Deisseroth K. Science. 2019 Aug 9;365(6453). pii: science.aaw5202. doi: 10.1126/science.aaw5202. Epub 2019 Jul 18. PubMed 31320556.
Backbone
  Vector backbone: pAAV-MCS
  Backbone manufacturer: Stratagene
  Vector type: AAV
Growth in bacteria
  Bacterial resistance: Ampicillin, 100 μg/mL
  Growth temperature: 37°C
  Growth strain: NEB Stable
  Copy number: High Copy
Gene/Insert
  Gene/Insert name: ChRmine
  Species: Tiarina fusus
  GenBank ID: MN194599
  Promoter: hSyn
  Tag / fusion protein: EYFP-Kv2.1 (C terminal on insert)
  Cloning method: Restriction Enzyme; 5′ cloning site BamHI (not destroyed); 3′ cloning site EcoRI (not destroyed)
  Sequencing primers: 5′ ccacgcgaggcgcgagatag; 3′ GAATACCAGTCAATCTTTCAC
Terms and licenses: Academic/Nonprofit Terms; Industry Terms: Not Available to Industry
How to cite: pAAV-hSyn-ChRmine-eYFP-Kv2.1-WPRE was a gift from Karl Deisseroth (Addgene plasmid # 130993 ; http://n2t.net/addgene:130993 ; RRID:Addgene_130993)
